>Addgene plasmid #212611 | pcDNA3.1+-Tornado-nLuc | addgene full sequence | sequence record 420917 | Addgene NGS Result
GACGGATCGGGAGATCTCCCGATCCCCTATGGTGCACTCTCAGTACAATCTGCTCTGATGCCGCATAGTT
AAGCCAGTATCTGCTCCCTGCTTGTGTGTTGGAGGTCGCTGAGTAGTGCGCGAGCAAAATTTAAGCTACA
ACAAGGCAAGGCTTGACCGACAATTGCATGAAGAATCTGCTTAGGGTTAGGCGTTTTGCGCTGCTTCGCG
ATGTACGGGCCAGATATACGCGTTGACATTGATTATTGACTAGTTATTAATAGTAATCAATTACGGGGTC
ATTAGTTCATAGCCCATATATGGAGTTCCGCGTTACATAACTTACGGTAAATGGCCCGCCTGGCTGACCG
CCCAACGACCCCCGCCCATTGACGTCAATAATGACGTATGTTCCCATAGTAACGCCAATAGGGACTTTCC
ATTGACGTCAATGGGTGGAGTATTTACGGTAAACTGCCCACTTGGCAGTACATCAAGTGTATCATATGCC
AAGTACGCCCCCTATTGACGTCAATGACGGTAAATGGCCCGCCTGGCATTATGCCCAGTACATGACCTTA
TGGGACTTTCCTACTTGGCAGTACATCTACGTATTAGTCATCGCTATTACCATGGTGATGCGGTTTTGGC
AGTACATCAATGGGCGTGGATAGCGGTTTGACTCACGGGGATTTCCAAGTCTCCACCCCATTGACGTCAA
TGGGAGTTTGTTTTGGCACCAAAATCAACGGGACTTTCCAAAATGTCGTAACAACTCCGCCCCATTGACG
CAAATGGGCGGTAGGCGTGTACGGTGGGAGGTCTATATAAGCAGAGCTCTCTGGCTAACTAGAGAACCCA
CTGCTTACTGGCTTATCGAAATTAATACGACTCACTATAGGGAGACCCAAGCTTACCATGGACTACAAGG
ACGACGATGACAAGCTCGATGGAGGATACCCCTACGACGTGCCCGACTACGCCAGCGGATCCAGCTAAAC
TCGATGATAATACGACTCACTATAGGCCGCACTCGCCGGTCCCAAGCCCGGATAAAATGGGAGGGGGCGG
GAAACCGCCTAACCATGCCGAGTGCGGCCGCATATATGGATAAACAAAAAACAAAAAAAAACAAAAAAAA
AACCAAAAAAACAAAACACATTAAAAGAATTCCAGCCTGTGGGTTGATCCCACCCACAGGCCCATTGGGC
GCTAGCACTCTGGTATCACGGTACCTTTGTGCGCCTGTTTTATACCCCCTCCCCCAACTGTAACTTAGAA
GTAACACACACCGATCAACAGTCAGCGTGGCACACCAGCCACGTTTTGATCAAGCACTTCTGTTACCCCG
GACTGAGTATCAATAGACTGCTCACGCGGTTGAAGGAGAAAGCGTTCGTTATCCGGCCAACTACTTCGAA
AAACCTAGTAACACCGTGGAAGTTGCAGAGTGTTTCGCTCAGCACTACCCCAGTGTAGATCAGGTCGATG
AGTCACCGCATTCCCCACGGGCGACCGTGGCGGTGGCTGCGTTGGCGGCCTGCCCATGGGGAAACCCATG
GGACGCTCTAATACAGACATGGTGCGAAGAGTCTATTGAGCTAGTTGGTAGTCCTCCGGCCCCTGAATGC
GGCTAATCCTAACTGCGGAGCACACACCCTCAAGCCAGAGGGCAGTGTGTCGTAACGGGCAACTCTGCAG
CGGAACCGACTACTTTGGGTGTCCGTGTTTCATTTTATTCCTATACTGGCTGCTTATGGTGACAATTGAG
AGATCGTTACCATATAGCTATTGGATTGGCCATCCGGTGACTAATAGAGCTATTATATATCCCTTTGTTG
GGTTTATACCACTTAGCTTGAAAGAGGTTAAAACATTACAATTCATTGTTAAGTTGAATACAGCAAAATG
CGTACGGTCTTCACACTCGAAGATTTCGTTGGGGACTGGCGACAGACAGCCGGCTACAACCTGGACCAAG
TCCTTGAACAGGGAGGTGTGTCCAGTTTGTTTCAGAATCTCGGGGTGTCCGTAACTCCGATCCAAAGGAT
TGTCCTGAGCGGTGAAAATGGGCTGAAGATCGACATCCATGTCATCATCCCGTATGAAGGTCTGAGCGGC
GACCAAATGGGCCAGATCGAAAAAATTTTTAAGGTGGTGTACCCTGTGGATGATCATCACTTTAAGGTGA
TCCTGCACTATGGCACACTGGTAATCGACGGGGTTACGCCGAACATGATCGACTATTTCGGACGGCCGTA
TGAAGGCATCGCCGTGTTCGACGGCAAAAAGATCACTGTAACAGGGACCCTGTGGAACGGCAACAAAATT
ATCGACGAGCGCCTGATCAACCCCGACGGCTCCCTGCTGTTCCGAGTAACCATCAACGGAGTGACCGGCT
GGCGGCTGTGCGAACGCATTCTGGCGTAAACATGAGGATCACCCATGTGGATCCGCCATGTCTATGTGGC
CGCGGTCGGCGTGGACTGTAGAACACTGCCAATGCCGGTCCCAAGCCCGGATAAAAGTGGAGGGTACAGT
CCACGCCGGTCCGCTCGAGCATGCATCTAGAGGGCCCTATTCTATAGTGTCACCTAAATGCTAGAGCTCG
CTGATCAGCCTCGACTGTGCCTTCTAGTTGCCAGCCATCTGTTGTTTGCCCCTCCCCCGTGCCTTCCTTG
ACCCTGGAAGGTGCCACTCCCACTGTCCTTTCCTAATAAAATGAGGAAATTGCATCGCATTGTCTGAGTA
GGTGTCATTCTATTCTGGGGGGTGGGGTGGGGCAGGACAGCAAGGGGGAGGATTGGGAAGACAATAGCAG
GCATGCTGGGGATGCGGTGGGCTCTATGGCTTCTGAGGCGGAAAGAACCAGCTGGGGCTCTAGGGGGTAT
CCCC
[124 nt withheld, positions 2875-2998]
C
[91 nt withheld, positions 3000-3090]
A
[49 nt withheld, positions 3092-3140]
CCTTTGACGTTGGAGTCCACGTTCTTT
[37 nt withheld, positions 3168-3204]
ACCCTATCTCGGTCTATTCTTTTGATTTATAAGGGATTTTGCCGATTTCGGCCTATTGGTTAAAAAATGA
GCTGATTTAACAAAAATTTAACGCGAATTAATTCTGTGGAATGTGTGTCAGTTAGGGTGTGGAAAGTCCC
CAGGCTCCCCAGCAGGCAGAAGTATGCAAAGCATGCATCTCAATTAGTCAGCAACCAGGTGTGGAAAGTC
CCCAGGCTCCCCAGCAGGCAGAAGTATGCAAAGCATGCATCTCAATTAGTCAGCAACCATAGTCCCGCCC
CTAACTCCGCCCATCCCGCCCCTAACTCCGCCCAGTTCCGCCCATTCTCCGCCCCATGGCTGACTAATTT
TTTTTATTTATGCAGAGGCCGAGGCCGCCTCTGCCTCTGAGCTATTCCAGAAGTAGTGAGGAGGCTTTTT
TGGAGGCCTAGGCTTTTGCAAAAAGCTCCCGGGAGCTTGTATATCCATTTTCGGATCTGATCAAGAGACA
GGATGAGGATCGTTTCGCATGATTGAACAAGATGGATTGCACGCAGGTTCTCCGGCCGCTTGGGTGGAGA
GGCTATTCGGCTATGACTGGGCACAACAGACAATCGGCTGCTCTGATGCCGCCGTGTTCCGGCTGTCAGC
GCAGGGGCGCCCGGTTCTTTTTGTCAAGACCGACCTGTCCGGTGCCCTGAATGAACTGCAGGACGAGGCA
GCGCGGCTATCGTGGCTGGCCACGACGGGCGTTCCTTGCGCAGCTGTGCTCGACGTTGTCACTGAAGCGG
GAAGGGACTGGCTGCTATTGGGCGAAGTGCCGGGGCAGGATCTCCTGTCATCTCACCTTGCTCCTGCCGA
GAAAGTATCCATCATGGCTGATGCAATGCGGCGGCTGCATACGCTTGATCCGGCTACCTGCCCATTCGAC
CACCAAGCGAAACATCGCATCGAGCGAGCACGTACTCGGATGGAAGCCGGTCTTGTCGATCAGGATGATC
TGGACGAAGAGCATCAGGGGCTCGCGCCAGCCGAACTGTTCGCCAGGCTCAAGGCGCGCATGCCCGACGG
CGAGGATCTCGTCGTGACCCATGGCGATGCCTGCTTGCCGAATATCATGGTGGAAAATGGCCGCTTTTCT
GGATTCATCGACTGTGGCCGGCTGGGTGTGGCGGACCGCTATCAGGACATAGCGTTGGCTACCCGTGATA
TTGCTGAAGAGCTTGGCGGCGAATGGGCTGACCGCTTCCTCGTGCTTTACGGTATCGCCGCTCCCGATTC
GCAGCGCATCGCCTTCTATCGCCTTCTTGACGAGTTCTTCTGAGCGGGACTCTGGGGTTCGAAATGACCG
ACCAAGCGACGCCCAACCTGCCATCACGAGATTTCGATTCCACCGCCGCCTTCTATGAAAGGTTGGGCTT
CGGAATCGTTTTCCGGGACGCCGGCTGGATGATCCTCCAGCGCGGGGATCTCATGCTGGAGTTCTTCGCC
CACCCCAACTTGTTTATTGCAGCTTATAATGGTTACAAATAAAGCAATAGCATCACAAATTTCACAAATA
AAGCATTTTTTTCACTGCATTCTAGTTGTGGTTTGTCCAAACTCATCAATGTATCTTATCATGTCTGTAT
ACCGTCGACCTCTAGCTAGAGCTTGGCGTAATCATGGTCATAGCTGTTTCCTGTGTGAAATTGTTATCCG
CTCACAATTCCACACAACATACGAGCCGGAAGCATAAAGTGTAAAGCCTGGGGTGCCTAATGAGTGAGCT
AACTCACATTAATTGCGTTGCGCTCACTGCCCGCTTTCCAGTCGGGAAACCTGTCGTGCCAGCTGCATTA
ATGAATCGGCCAACGCGCGGGGAGAGGCGGTTTGCGTATTGGGCGCTCTTCCGCTTCCTCGCTCACTGAC
TCGCTGCGCTCGGTCGTTCGGCTGCGGCGAGCGGTATCAGCTCACTCAAAGGCGGTAATACGGTTATCCA
CAGAATCAGGGGATAACGCAGGAAAGAACATGTGAGCAAAAGGCCAGCAAAAGGCCAGGAACCGTAAAAA
GGCCGCGTTGCTGGCGTTTTTCCATAGGCTCCGCCCCCCTGACGAGCATCACAAAAATCGACGCTCAAGT
CAGAGGTGGCGAAACCCGACAGGACTATAAAGATACCAGGCGTTTCCCCCTGGAAGCTCCCTCGTGCGCT
CTCCTGTTCCGACCCTGCCGCTTACCGGATACCTGTCCGCCTTTCTCCCTTCGGGAAGCGTGGCGCTTTC
TCATAGCTCACGCTGTAGGTATCTCAGTTCGGTGTAGGTCGTTCGCTCCAAGCTGGGCTGTGTGCACGAA
CCCCCCGTTCAGCCCGACCGCTGCGCCTTATCCGGTAACTATCGTCTTGAGTCCAACCCGGTAAGACACG
ACTTATCGCCACTGGCAGCAGCCACTGGTAACAGGATTAGCAGAGCGAGGTATGTAGGCGGTGCTACAGA
GTTCTTGAAGTGGTGGCCTAACTACGGCTACACTAGAAGAACAGTATTTGGTATCTGCGCTCTGCTGAAG
CCAGTTACCTTCGGAAAAAGAGTTGGTAGCTCTTGATCCGGCAAACAAACCACCGCTGGTAGCGGTGGTT
TTTTTGTTTGCAAGCAGCAGATTACGCGCAGAAAAAAAGGATCTCAAGAAGATCCTTTGATCTTTTCTAC
GGGGTCTGACGCTCAGTGGAACGAAAACTCACGTTAAGGGATTTTGGTCATGAGATTATCAAAAAGGATC
TTCACCTAGATCCTTTTAAATTAAAAATGAAGTTTTAAATCAATCTAAAGTATATATGAGTAAACTTGGT
CTGACAGTTACCAATGCTTAATCAGTGAGGCACCTATCTCAGCGATCTGTCTATTTCGTTCATCCATAGT
TGCCTGACTCCCCGTCGTGTAGATAACTACGATACGGGAGGGCTTACCATCTGGCCCCAGTGCTGCAATG
ATACCGCGAGACCCACGCTCACCGGCTCCAGATTTATCAGCAATAAACCAGCCAGCCGGAAGGGCCGAGC
GCAGAAGTGGTCCTGCAACTTTATCCGCCTCCATCCAGTCTATTAATTGTTGCCGGGAAGCTAGAGTAAG
TAGTTCGCCAGTTAATAGTTTGCGCAACGTTGTTGCCATTGCTACAGGCATCGTGGTGTCACGCTCGTCG
TTTGGTATGGCTTCATTCAGCTCCGGTTCCCAACGATCAAGGCGAGTTACATGATCCCCCATGTTGTGCA
AAAAAGCGGTTAGCTCCTTCGGTCCTCCGATCGTTGTCAGAAGTAAGTTGGCCGCAGTGTTATCACTCAT
GGTTATGGCAGCACTGCATAATTCTCTTACTGTCATGCCATCCGTAAGATGCTTTTCTGTGACTGGTGAG
TACTCAACCAAGTCATTCTGAGAATAGTGTATGCGGCGACCGAGTTGCTCTTGCCCGGCGTCAATACGGG
ATAATACCGCGCCACATAGCAGAACTTTAAAAGTGCTCATCATTGGAAAACGTTCTTCGGGGCGAAAACT
CTCAAGGATCTTACCGCTGTTGAGATCCAGTTCGATGTAACCCACTCGTGCACCCAACTGATCTTCAGCA
TCTTTTACTTTCACCAGCGTTTCTGGGTGAGCAAAAACAGGAAGGCAAAATGCCGCAAAAAAGGGAATAA
GGGCGACACGGAAATGTTGAATACTCATACTCTTCCTTTTTCAATATTATTGAAGCATTTATCAGGGTTA
TTGTCTCATGAGCGGATACATATTTGAATGTATTTAGAAAAATAAACAAATAGGGGTTCCGCGCACATTT
CCCCGAAAAGTGCCACCTGACGTC
Features (pLannotate 1.2.2; 27 found; start..end, strand, type, name):
     28..80      -  misc_feature   bom (fragment): basis of mobility region from pBR322
    235..614     +  enhancer       CMV enhancer: human cytomegalovirus immediate early enhancer
    615..818     +  promoter       CMV promoter: human cytomegalovirus (CMV) immediate early promoter
    814..847     +  LTR            5' LTR (truncated) (fragment): truncated 5' long terminal repeat (LTR) from HIV-1
    863..881     +  promoter       T7 promoter: promoter for bacteriophage T7 RNA polymerase
    904..924     +  CDS            FLAG (fragment): FLAG® epitope tag, followed by an enterokinase cleavage site
    988..1006    +  promoter       T7 promoter: promoter for bacteriophage T7 RNA polymerase
   1008..1074    +  ncRNA          twister-P3 (fragment): Accession: RF03154 - type-P3 twister ribozyme
   1140..1234    +  ncRNA          Entero 5 CRE: Accession: RF00386 - Enterovirus 5' cloverleaf cis-acting replication element
   1537..1788    +  ncRNA          IRES Picorna: Accession: RF00229 - Picornavirus internal ribosome entry site (IRES)
   1896..2409    +  CDS            Nluc (fragment): NanoLuc® luciferase human codon-optimized
   2410..2428    +  misc_RNA       MS2 stem loop: stem loop that binds the bacteriophage MS2 coat protein
   2561..2579    -  promoter       SP6 promoter: promoter for bacteriophage SP6 RNA polymerase
   2605..2829    +  polyA_signal   bGH poly(A) signal: bovine growth hormone polyadenylation signal
   2833..2854    +  promoter       SV40 promoter (fragment): SV40 enhancer and early promoter
   2875..3303    +  rep_origin     f1 ori (sequence partly withheld): f1 bacteriophage origin of replication; arrow indicates direction of (+) strand synthesis
   3317..3646    +  promoter       SV40 promoter: SV40 enhancer and early promoter
   3713..4504    +  CDS            neo: KKA2_KLEPN - Also known as kan, nptII. Experimental evidence at protein level: Swiss-Prot protein existence level 1. Resistance to kanamycin, neomycin, paromomycin, ribostamycin, butirosin and gentamicin B. From Klebsiella pneumoniae.
   4528..4686    +  CDS            ble (fragment): BLE_KLEPN - Experimental evidence at protein level: Swiss-Prot protein existence level 1. Binding protein with a strong affinity to the bleomycin family of antibiotics. Binds to CL990; an antimitotic-antibiotic compound. From Klebsiella pneumoniae.
   4681..4802    +  polyA_signal   SV40 poly(A) signal: SV40 polyadenylation signal
   4875..4891    -  protein_bind   lac operator: The lac repressor binds to the lac operator to inhibit transcription in E. coli. This inhibition can be relieved by adding lactose or isopropyl-β-D-thiogalactopyranoside (IPTG). lac repressor encoded by lacI
   4899..4929    -  promoter       lac promoter: promoter for the E. coli lac operon
   4944..4965    -  protein_bind   CAP binding site: CAP binding activates transcription in the presence of cAMP. E. coli catabolite activator protein
   4978..5070    -  CDS            lacI (fragment): lac repressor; lacI; The lac repressor binds to the lac operator to inhibit transcription in E. coli. This inhibition can be relieved by adding lactose or isopropyl-β-D-thiogalactopyranoside (IPTG).
   5253..5841    -  rep_origin     ori: high-copy-number ColE1/pMB1/pBR322/pUC origin of replication
   6012..6872    -  CDS            AmpR: β-lactamase; bla; confers resistance to ampicillin, carbenicillin, and related antibiotics
   6873..6977    -  promoter       AmpR promoter: bla
