[The description below was written by a language model from this plasmid's Addgene catalogue record and pLannotate feature annotations shown in this document.]
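Description:
pcDNA3.1+-Tornado-nLuc is a 7,008 bp mammalian expression plasmid built on the pcDNA3.1+ backbone and designed to produce a circular, translatable NanoLuc mRNA in transfected cells. It is propagated in E. coli from a high-copy ColE1/pUC-type origin under ampicillin selection (AmpR with its bla promoter). It also retains the standard backbone elements: an f1 origin and an SV40 promoter-driven neomycin resistance cassette with an SV40 poly(A) signal, which would permit G418 selection of mammalian cells.

The roughly 1.6 kb insert, Tornado-CVB3-nLuc, sits downstream of the CMV enhancer/promoter and upstream of the bGH polyadenylation signal. The name refers to the Tornado system, in which the transcript of interest is flanked by self-cleaving twister ribozymes. Cleavage leaves ends that cellular RNA ligase joins, releasing a covalently closed circle. The feature table annotates one type-P3 twister ribozyme fragment at the 5' side of the cassette; a 3' ribozyme is not annotated, though the design implies one. Because a circular RNA has no cap, translation depends on an internal ribosome entry site. Here it is supplied by the annotated enterovirus 5' cloverleaf and picornavirus IRES, consistent with the CVB3 (coxsackievirus B3) label in the insert name. This IRES precedes a human codon-optimized NanoLuc coding sequence. Several short annotated hits (FLAG fragment, HIV-1 LTR fragment, MS2 stem loop, lacI and ble fragments) are partial matches, and the record does not assign them any function.

The plasmid serves as a luciferase reporter for circular mRNA expression and its prolonged protein output. It also serves as a template vector, since another coding sequence can replace NanoLuc via the BsiWI and SacII sites, with a short depositor-specified sequence added 5' of the SacII site.
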