Addgene plasmid #212611: pcDNA3.1+-Tornado-nLuc
Purpose: For expression of a circular nLuc mRNA. To express your gene of interest clone into the BsiWI, SacII sites and add the GCCATGTcTATGTGG 5' of the SacII site.
Depositing lab: Samie Jaffrey. Publication: Highly efficient cellular expression of circular mRNA enables prolonged protein expression. Unti MJ, Jaffrey SR. Cell Chem Biol. 2023 Oct 13:S2451-9456(23)00334-3. doi: 10.1016/j.chembiol.2023.09.015. PubMed 37883972.
Backbone
  Vector backbone: pcDNA3.1+
  Backbone size w/o insert (bp): 5428
  Total vector size (bp): 7008
  Vector type: Mammalian Expression, Luciferase
Growth in bacteria
  Bacterial resistance: Ampicillin, 100 μg/mL
  Growth temperature: 37°C
  Growth strain: DH5alpha
  Copy number: High Copy
Gene/Insert
  Gene/Insert name: Tornado-CVB3-nLuc
  Insert size (bp): 1639
  Promoter: CMV
  Cloning method: Restriction Enzyme; 5′ cloning site BsiWI (unknown if destroyed); 3′ cloning site SacII (unknown if destroyed)
  Sequencing primers: 5′ CMV-F; 3′ BGH-R
Terms and licenses: Academic/Nonprofit Terms; Industry Terms: Not Available to Industry
How to cite: pcDNA3.1+-Tornado-nLuc was a gift from Samie Jaffrey (Addgene plasmid # 212611 ; http://n2t.net/addgene:212611 ; RRID:Addgene_212611)
